>Addgene plasmid #193164 | PB-SRT-Puro_BC22 | addgene full sequence | sequence record 378965 | Addgene NGS Result
CTAAATTGTAAGCGTTAATATTTTGTTAAAATTCGCGTTAAATTTTTGTTAAATCAGCTCATTTTTTAAC
CAATAGGCCGAAATCGGCAAAATCCCTTATAAATCAAAAGAATAGACCGAGATAGGGTTGAGTGGCCGCT
ACAGGGCGCTCCCATTCGCCATTCAGGCTGCGCAACTGTTGGGAAGGGCGTTTCGGTGCGGGCCTCTTCG
CTATTACGCCAGCTGGCGAAAGGGGGATGTGCTGCAAGGCGATTAAGTTGGGTAACGCCAGGGTTTTCCC
AGTCACGACGTTGTAAAACGACGGCCAGTGAGCGCGACGTAATACGACTCACTATAGGGCGAATTGGCGG
AAGGCCGTCAAGGCCGCATTTAACCCTAGAAAGATAATCATATTGTGACGTACGTTAAAGATAATCATGT
GTAAAATTGACGCATGTGTTTTATCGGTCTGTATATCGAGGTTTATTTATTAATTTGAATAGATATTAAG
TTTTATTATATTTACACTTACATACTAATAATAAATTCAACAAACAATTTATTTATGTTTATTTATTTAT
TAAAAAAAACAAAAACTCAAAATTTCTTCTATAAAGTAACAAAACTTTTATCGAATTCCTGCAGCCCAGC
TTGATCTTAGGTCCCTCGACGAATTCTCTAGAGAAGAGCATGCGTGAGGCTCCGGTGCCCGTCAGTGGGC
AGAGCGCACATCGCCCACAGTCCCCGAGAAGTTGGGGGGAGGGGTCGGCAATTGAACCGGTGCCTAGAGA
AGGTGGCGCGGGGTAAACTGGGAAAGTGATGTCGTGTACTGGCTCCGCCTTTTTCCCGAGGGTGGGGGAG
AACCGTATATAAGTGCAGTAGTCGCCGTGAACGTTCTTTTTCGCAACGGGTTTGCCGCCAGAACACAGGT
AAGTGCCGTGTGTGGTTCCCGCGGGCCTGGCCTCTTTACGGGTTATGGCCCTTGCGTGCCTTGAATTACT
TCCACGCCCCTGGCTGCAGTACGTGATTCTTGATCCCGAGCTTCGGGTTGGAAGTGGGTGGGAGAGTTCG
AGGCCTTGCGCTTAAGGAGCCCCTTCGCCTCGTGCTTGAGTTGAGGCCTGGCTTGGGCGCTGGGGCCGCC
GCGTGCGAATCTGGTGGCACCTTCGCGCCTGTCTCGCTGCTTTCGATAAGTCTCTAGCCATTTAAAATTT
TTGATGACCTGCTGCGACGCTTTTTTTCTGGCAAGATAGTCTTGTAAATGCGGGCCAAGATCTGCACACT
GGTATTTCGGTTTTTGGGGCCGCGGGCGGCGACGGGGCCCGTGCGTCCCAGCGCACATGTTCGGCGAGGC
GGGGCCTGCGAGCGCGGCCACCGAGAATCGGACGGGGGTAGTCTCAAGCTGGCCGGCCTGCTCTGGTGCC
TGGCCTCGCGCCGCCGTGTATCGCCCCGCCCTGGGCGGCAAGGCTGGCCCGGTCGGCACCAGTTGCGTGA
GCGGAAAGATGGCCGCTTCCCGGCCCTGCTGCAGGGAGCTCAAAATGGAGGACGCGGCGCTCGGGAGAGC
GGGCGGGTGAGTCACCCACACAAAGGAAAAGGGCCTTTCCGTCCTCAGCCGTCGCTTCATGTGACTCCAC
GGAGTACCGGGCGCCGTCCAGGCACCTCGATTAGTTCTCGAGCTTTTGGAGTACGTCGTCTTTAGGTTGG
GGGGAGGGGTTTTATGCGATGGAGTTTCCCCACACTGAGTGGGTGGAGACTGAAGTTAGGCCAGCTTGGC
ACTTGATGTAATTCTCCTTGGAATTTGCCCTTTTTGAGTTTGGATCTTGGTTCATTCTCAAGCCTCAGAC
AGTGGTTCAAAGTTTTTTTCTTCCATTTCAGGTGTCGTGAAAACTACGCCACCATGACCGAGTACAAGCC
CACGGTGCGCCTCGCCACCCGCGACGACGTCCCCAGGGCCGTACGCACCCTCGCCGCCGCGTTCGCCGAC
TACCCCGCCACGCGCCACACCGTCGATCCGGACCGCCACATCGAGCGGGTCACCGAGCTGCAAGAACTCT
TCCTCACGCGCGTCGGGCTCGACATCGGCAAGGTGTGGGTCGCGGACGACGGCGCCGCGGTGGCGGTCTG
GACCACGCCGGAGAGCGTCGAAGCGGGGGCGGTGTTCGCCGAGATCGGCCCGCGCATGGCCGAGTTGAGC
GGTTCCCGGCTGGCCGCGCAGCAACAGATGGAAGGCCTCCTGGCGCCGCACCGGCCCAAGGAGCCCGCGT
GGTTCCTGGCCACCGTCGGCGTCTCGCCCGACCACCAGGGCAAGGGTCTGGGCAGCGCCGTCGTGCTCCC
CGGAGTGGAGGCGGCCGAGCGCGCCGGGGTGCCCGCCTTCCTGGAGACCTCCGCGCCCCGCAACCTCCCC
TTCTACGAGCGGCTCGGCTTCACCGTCACCGCCGACGTCGAGGTGCCCGAAGGACCGCGCACCTGGTGCA
TGACCCGCAAGCCCGGTGCCTGATAACAACTCGAGTACCGGCTTAAGTGATAGATCGGAAGAGCGGTTCA
GCAGGAATGCCGAGACCGGTTTAAACTCAGTGTCCATAGCGACGCCGGCGCGATAAGCTATCTATAACAA
GAAAATATATATATAATAAGTTATCACGTAAGTAGAACATGAAATAACAATATAATTATCGTATGAGTTA
AATCTTAAAAGTCACGTAAAAGATAATCATGCGTCATTTTGACTCACGCGGTCGTTATAGTTCAAAATCA
GTGACACTTACCGCATTGACAAGCACGCCTCACGGGAGCTCCAAGCGGCGACTGAGATGTCCTAAATGCA
CAGCGACGGATTCGCGCTATTTAGAAAGAGAGAGCAATATTTCAAGAATGCATGCGTCAATTTTACGCAG
ACTATCTTTCAGTGGTTAAGAGCTCATCTGAGATGCAGGTACATCCCACTGATGAGTCCCAAATAGGACG
AAACGCGCTTCGGTGCGTCTGGGATTCCACTGCTATCCACGCGGCCGCACGGCATTACGTTAGACGTCTA
GGCCACACCACCCTGAAGGCGCCTGCTCGCCTCTGATCTGTTGAAGCTAAGCAGGGTCGGTCCTGGTTAG
TACTTGGATGGGACTCCGCCTGGTAATAGCCGGTACCGTAGGCTTGCATGGTCATAGCTGTTTCCTTGCG
TATTGGGCGCTCTCCGCTTCCTCGCTCACTGACTCGCTGCGCTCGGTCGTTCGGGTAAAGCCTGGGGTGC
CTAATGAGCAAAAGGCCAGCAAAAGGCCAGGAACCGTAAAAAGGCCGCGTTGCTGGCGTTTTTCCATAGG
CTCCGCCCCCCTGACGAGCATCACAAAAATCGACGCTCAAGTCAGAGGTGGCGAAACCCGACAGGACTAT
AAAGATACCAGGCGTTTCCCCCTGGAAGCTCCCTCGTGCGCTCTCCTGTTCCGACCCTGCCGCTTACCGG
ATACCTGTCCGCCTTTCTCCCTTCGGGAAGCGTGGCGCTTTCTCATAGCTCACGCTGTAGGTATCTCAGT
TCGGTGTAGGTCGTTCGCTCCAAGCTGGGCTGTGTGCACGAACCCCCCGTTCAGCCCGACCGCTGCGCCT
TATCCGGTAACTATCGTCTTGAGTCCAACCCGGTAAGACACGACTTATCGCCACTGGCAGCAGCCACTGG
TAACAGGATTAGCAGAGCGAGGTATGTAGGCGGTGCTACAGAGTTCTTGAAGTGGTGGCCTAACTACGGC
TACACTAGAAGAACAGTATTTGGTATCTGCGCTCTGCTGAAGCCAGTTACCTTCGGAAAAAGAGTTGGTA
GCTCTTGATCCGGCAAACAAACCACCGCTGGTAGCGGTGGTTTTTTTGTTTGCAAGCAGCAGATTACGCG
CAGAAAAAAAGGATCTCAAGAAGATCCTTTGATCTTTTCTACGGGGTCTGACGCTCAGTGGAACGAAAAC
TCACGTTAAGGGATTTTGGTCATGAGATTATCAAAAAGGATCTTCACCTAGATCCTTTTAAATTAAAAAT
GAAGTTTTAAATCAATCTAAAGTATATATGAGTAAACTTGGTCTGACAGTTACCAATGCTTAATCAGTGA
GGCACCTATCTCAGCGATCTGTCTATTTCGTTCATCCATAGTTGCCTGACTCCCCGTCGTGTAGATAACT
ACGATACGGGAGGGCTTACCATCTGGCCCCAGTGCTGCAATGATACCGCGAGAACCACGCTCACCGGCTC
CAGATTTATCAGCAATAAACCAGCCAGCCGGAAGGGCCGAGCGCAGAAGTGGTCCTGCAACTTTATCCGC
CTCCATCCAGTCTATTAATTGTTGCCGGGAAGCTAGAGTAAGTAGTTCGCCAGTTAATAGTTTGCGCAAC
GTTGTTGCCATTGCTACAGGCATCGTGGTGTCACGCTCGTCGTTTGGTATGGCTTCATTCAGCTCCGGTT
CCCAACGATCAAGGCGAGTTACATGATCCCCCATGTTGTGCAAAAAAGCGGTTAGCTCCTTCGGTCCTCC
GATCGTTGTCAGAAGTAAGTTGGCCGCAGTGTTATCACTCATGGTTATGGCAGCACTGCATAATTCTCTT
ACTGTCATGCCATCCGTAAGATGCTTTTCTGTGACTGGTGAGTACTCAACCAAGTCATTCTGAGAATAGT
GTATGCGGCGACCGAGTTGCTCTTGCCCGGCGTCAATACGGGATAATACCGCGCCACATAGCAGAACTTT
AAAAGTGCTCATCATTGGAAAACGTTCTTCGGGGCGAAAACTCTCAAGGATCTTACCGCTGTTGAGATCC
AGTTCGATGTAACCCACTCGTGCACCCAACTGATCTTCAGCATCTTTTACTTTCACCAGCGTTTCTGGGT
GAGCAAAAACAGGAAGGCAAAATGCCGCAAAAAAGGGAATAAGGGCGACACGGAAATGTTGAATACTCAT
ACTCTTCCTTTTTCAATATTATTGAAGCATTTATCAGGGTTATTGTCTCATGAGCGGATACATATTTGAA
TGTATTTAGAAAAATAAACAAATAGGGGTTCCGCGCACATTTCCCCGAAAAGTGCCAC
Features (pLannotate 1.2.2; 14 found; start..end, strand, type, name):
      3..134     -  rep_origin     M13 ori (fragment): M13 bacteriophage origin of replication; arrow indicates direction of (+) strand synthesis
    155..311     -  CDS            lacZα (fragment): LacZα fragment of β-galactosidase; lacZ fragment
    320..338     +  promoter       T7 promoter: promoter for bacteriophage T7 RNA polymerase
    609..627     -  misc_feature   MCS (fragment): pBluescript multiple cloning site
    697..908     +  promoter       EF-1α core promoter: core promoter for human elongation factor EF-1α
    909..1022    +  intron         EF-1α intron A (fragment): intron upstream of the start codon of human EF-1α
   1648..1851    +  intron         EF-1α intron A: truncated intron upstream of the start codon of human EF-1α
   1874..2473    +  CDS            PuroR: puromycin N-acetyltransferase; pac from Streptomyces alboniger; confers resistance to puromycin
   2912..2964    +  ncRNA          Hammerhead 1: Accession: RF00163 - Hammerhead ribozyme (type I)
   3005..3123    +  ncRNA          5S rRNA: Accession: RF00001 - 5S ribosomal RNA
   3163..3203    -  rep_origin     RSF ori (fragment): Plasmids containing the RSF 1030 origin of replication can be propagated in E. coli cells that contain additional plasmids with compatible origins.
   3281..3869    -  rep_origin     ori: high-copy-number ColE1/pMB1/pBR322/pUC origin of replication
   4040..4900    -  CDS            AmpR: β-lactamase; bla; confers resistance to ampicillin, carbenicillin, and related antibiotics
   4901..5005    -  promoter       AmpR promoter: bla
