[The description below was written by a language model from this plasmid's Addgene catalogue record and pLannotate feature annotations shown in this document.]
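Description:
PB-SRT-Puro_BC22 is a 5,028-nt mammalian expression plasmid carrying a barcoded piggyBac self-reporting transposon (SRT) with a puromycin marker, built on the PB-SRT-Puro backbone by Gibson cloning for use in mammalian calling cards experiments. The bacterial portion looks pBluescript-derived: a high-copy ColE1/pUC origin, an ampicillin resistance gene (β-lactamase) with its own promoter, and remnants of an M13 origin, lacZα, a T7 promoter and a multiple cloning site. It is maintained as a high-copy plasmid under ampicillin selection.

The annotated payload is a human EF-1α core promoter followed by portions of EF-1α intron A, driving the puromycin N-acetyltransferase gene (PuroR), which allows selection of mammalian cells that carry the transposon. No polyadenylation signal is annotated after PuroR. This fits the general self-reporting design, in which transcripts started inside an integrated transposon read through its terminal repeat into flanking genomic DNA, so that insertion sites can be recovered from RNA. A hammerhead ribozyme is annotated downstream of the cassette. In SRT designs such an element typically sits outside the transposon to cleave transcripts arising from unintegrated plasmid, though the record does not state its role. The piggyBac terminal repeats were not detected by the automated annotation, so their positions are not given, and the short "5S rRNA" and "RSF ori" hits may be incidental matches.

This plasmid is one member of a barcoded series, distinguished by a four-nucleotide barcode recorded as its only mutation. The barcode lets insertions from different samples or replicates be told apart when pooled. In calling cards, a transcription factor fused to piggyBac transposase, supplied separately, deposits the transposon near its binding sites. The associated work combines such binding measurements with transcriptome readouts.
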