Addgene plasmid #193164: PB-SRT-Puro_BC22
Purpose: Barcoded piggyBac self-reporting transposon with puromycin marker for mammalian calling cards
Depositing lab: Rob Mitra. Depositing organization: Washington University in Saint Louis. Publication: Measuring transcription factor binding and gene expression using barcoded self-reporting transposon calling cards and transcriptomes. Lalli M, Yen A, Thopte U, Dong F, Moudgil A, Chen X, Milbrandt J, Dougherty JD, Mitra RD. NAR Genom Bioinform. 2022 Aug 31;4(3):lqac061. doi: 10.1093/nargab/lqac061. eCollection 2022 Sep. PubMed 36062164.
Backbone
  Vector backbone: PB-SRT-Puro
  Vector type: Mammalian Expression
Growth in bacteria
  Bacterial resistance: Ampicillin, 100 μg/mL
  Growth temperature: 37°C
  Growth strain: NEB Stable
  Copy number: High Copy
Gene/Insert
  Gene/Insert name: Barcoded piggyBac Puro SRT
  Species: H. sapiens (human)
  Mutation: Barcode: CAGT
  Cloning method: Gibson Cloning
Terms and licenses: Academic/Nonprofit Terms; Industry Terms: Not Available to Industry
How to cite: PB-SRT-Puro_BC22 was a gift from Rob Mitra (Addgene plasmid # 193164 ; http://n2t.net/addgene:193164 ; RRID:Addgene_193164)
